>Addgene plasmid #185718 | pAAV-hSyn-GFP-IRES-hSNCA (S129A) | addgene full sequence | sequence record 365693 | Addgene NGS Result
ATGTCCTGCAGGCAGCTGCGCGCTCGCTCGCTCACTGAGGCCGCCCGGGCGTCGGGCGACCTTTGGTCGC
CCGGCCTCAGTGAGCGAGCGAGCGCGCAGAGAGGGAGTGGCCAACTCCATCACTAGGGGTTCCTGCGGCC
GCACGCGTTAACTGCAGAGGGCCCTGCGTATGAGTGCAAGTGGGTTTTAGGACCAGGATGAGGCGGGGTG
GGGGTGCCTACCTGACGACCGACCCCGACCCACTGGACAAGCACCCAACCCCCATTCCCCAAATTGCGCA
TCCCCTATCAGAGAGGGGGAGGGGAAACAGGATGCGGCGAGGCGCGTGCGCACTGCCAGCTTCAGCACCG
CGGACAGTGCCTTCGCCCCCGCCTGGCGGCGCGCGCCACCGCCGCCTCAGCACTGAAGGCGCGCTGACGT
CACTCGCCGGTCCCCCGCAAACTCCCCTTCCCGGCCACCTTGGTCGCGTCCGCGCCGCCGCCGGCCCAGC
CGGACCGCACCACGCGAGGCGCGAGATAGGGGGGCACGGGCGCGACCATCTGCGCTGCGGCGCCGGCGAC
TCAGCGCTGCCTCAGTCTGCGGTGGGCAGCGGAGGAGTCGTGTCGTGCCTGAGAGCGCGTCCGGAGCTAT
TAGCAATATGAAACCTCTTAGGCGCGCCACCGGTCGCCACCATGGTGAGCAAGGGCGAGGAGCTGTTCAC
CGGGGTGGTGCCCATCCTGGTCGAGCTGGACGGCGACGTAAACGGCCACAAGTTCAGCGTGTCCGGCGAG
GGCGAGGGCGATGCCACCTACGGCAAGCTGACCCTGAAGTTCATCTGCACCACCGGCAAGCTGCCCGTGC
CCTGGCCCACCCTCGTGACCACCCTGACCTACGGCGTGCAGTGCTTCAGCCGCTACCCCGACCACATGAA
GCAGCACGACTTCTTCAAGTCCGCCATGCCCGAAGGCTACGTCCAGGAGCGCACCATCTTCTTCAAGGAC
GACGGCAACTACAAGACCCGCGCCGAGGTGAAGTTCGAGGGCGACACCCTGGTGAACCGCATCGAGCTGA
AGGGCATCGACTTCAAGGAGGACGGCAACATCCTGGGGCACAAGCTGGAGTACAACTACAACAGCCACAA
CGTCTATATCATGGCCGACAAGCAGAAGAACGGCATCAAGGTGAACTTCAAGATCCGCCACAACATCGAG
GACGGCAGCGTGCAGCTCGCCGACCACTACCAGCAGAACACCCCCATCGGCGACGGCCCCGTGCTGCTGC
CCGACAACCACTACCTGAGCACCCAGTCCGCCCTGAGCAAAGACCCCAACGAGAAGCGCGATCACATGGT
CCTGCTGGAGTTCGTGACCGCCGCCGGGATCACTCTCGGCATGGACGAGCTGTACAAGTAAAGCCAGTGT
GGTGGTACGTAGGAATTCTCCCTCCCCCCTAACGTTACTGGCCGAAGCCGCTTGGAATAAGGCCGGTGTG
CGTTTGTCTATATGTTATTTTCCACCATATTGCCGTCTTTTGGCAATGTGAGGGCCCGGAAACCTGGCCC
TGTCTTCTTGACGAGCATTCCTAGGGGTCTTTCCCCTCTCGCCAAAGGAATGCAAGGTCTGTTGAATGTC
GTGAAGGAAGCAGTTCCTCTGGAAGCTTCTTGAAGACAAACAACGTCTGTAGCGACCCTTTGCAGGCAGC
GGAACCCCCCACCTGGCGACAGGTGCCTCTGCGGCCAAAAGCCACGTGTATAAGATACACCTGCAAAGGC
GGCACAACCCCAGTGCCACGTTGTGAGTTGGATAGTTGTGGAAAGAGTCAAATGGCTCTCCTCAAGCGTA
TTCAACAAGGGGCTGAAGGATGCCCAGAAGGTACCCCATTGTATGGGATCTGATCTGGGGCCTCGGTGCA
CATGCTTTACATGTGTTTAGTCGAGGTTAAAAAAACGTCTAGGCCCCCCGAACCACGGGGACGTGGTTTT
CCTTTGAAAAACACGATGATAATGGTACCGCGGGCCCGGGATCCTCTAGAGTCGACGCCACCATGGATGT
ATTCATGAAAGGACTTTCAAAGGCCAAGGAGGGAGTTGTGGCTGCTGCTGAGAAAACCAAACAGGGTGTG
GCAGAAGCAGCAGGAAAGACAAAAGAG
[192 nt withheld, positions 2128-2319]
TTGGGTAAGAATGAAGAAGGAGCCCCACAGGAAGGAATTCTGGAAGATATGCCTGTGGATCCTGACAATG
AGGCTTATGAAATGCCTGCTGAGGAAGGGTATCAAGACTACGAACCTGAAGCCTAAGCTAGCGAATTCGA
TATCAAGCTTATCGATAATCAACCTCTGGATTACAAAATTTGTGAAAGATTGACTGGTATTCTTAACTAT
GTTGCTCCTTTTACGCTATGTGGATACGCTGCTTTAATGCCTTTGTATCATGCTATTGCTTCCCGTATGG
CTTTCATTTTCTCCTCCTTGTATAAATCCTGGTTGCTGTCTCTTTATGAGGAGTTGTGGCCCGTTGTCAG
GCAACGTGGCGTGGTGTGCACTGTGTTTGCTGACGCAACCCCCACTGGTTGGGGCATTGCCACCACCTGT
CAGCTCCTTTCCGGGACTTTCGCTTTCCCCCTCCCTATTGCCACGGCGGAACTCATCGCCGCCTGCCTTG
CCCGCTGCTGGACAGGGGCTCGGCTGTTGGGCACTGACAATTCCGTGGTGTTGTCGGGGAAATCATCGTC
CTTTCCTTGGCTGCTCGCCTATGTTGCCACCTGGATTCTGCGCGGGACGTCCTTCTGCTACGTCCCTTCG
GCCCTCAATCCAGCGGACCTTCCTTCCCGCGGCCTGCTGCCGGCTCTGCGGCCTCTTCCGCGTCTTCGCC
TTCGCCCTCAGACGAGTCGGATCTCCCTTTGGGCCGCCTCCCCGCATCGATACCGAGCGCTGCTCGAGAG
ATCTACGGGTGGCATCCCTGTGACCCCTCCCCAGTGCCTCTCCTGGCCCTGGAAGTTGCCACTCCAGTGC
CCACCAGCCTTGTCCTAATAAAATTAAGTTGCATCATTTTGTCTGACTAGGTGTCCTTCTATAATATTAT
GGGGTGGAGGGGGGTGGTATGGAGCAAGGGGCAAGTTGGGAAGACAACCTGTAGGGCCTGCGGGGTCTAT
TGGGAACCAAGCTGGAGTGCAGTGGCACAATCTTGGCTCACTGCAATCTCCGCCTCCTGGGTTCAAGCGA
TTCTCCTGCCTCAGCCTCCCGAGTTGTTGGGATTCCAGGCATGCATGACCAGGCTCAGCTAATTTTTGTT
TTTTTGGTAGAGACGGGGTTTCACCATATTGGCCAGGCTGGTCTCCAACTCCTAATCTCAGGTGATCTAC
CCACCTTGGCCTCCCAAATTGCTGGGATTACAGGCGTGAACCACTGCTCCCTTCCCTGTCCTTCTGATTT
TGTAGGTAACCACGTGCGGACCGAGCGGCCGCAGGAACCCCTAGTGATGGAGTTGGCCACTCCCTCTCTG
CGCGCTCGCTCGCTCACTGAGGCCGGGCGACCAAAGGTCGCCCGACGCCCGGGCTTTGCCCGGGCGGCCT
CAGTGAGCGAGCGAGCGCGCAGCTGCCTGCAGGGGCGCCTGATGCGGTATTTTCTCCTTACGCATCTGTG
CGGTATTTCACACCGCATA
[95 nt withheld, positions 3809-3903]
T
[46 nt withheld, positions 3905-3950]
C
[141 nt withheld, positions 3952-4092]
CCTTTGACGTTGGAGTCCACGTTCTTT
[37 nt withheld, positions 4120-4156]
ACTCTATCTCGGGCTATTCTTTTGATTTATAAGGGATTTTGCCGATTTCGGTCTATTGGTTAAAAAATGA
GCTGATTTAACAAAAATTTAACGCGAATTTTAACAAAATATTAACGTTTACAATTTTATGGTGCACTCTC
AGTACAATCTGCTCTGATGCCGCATAGTTAAGCCAGCCCCGACACCCGCCAACACCCGCTGACGCGCCCT
GACGGGCTTGTCTGCTCCCGGCATCCGCTTACAGACAAGCTGTGACCGTCTCCGGGAGCTGCATGTGTCA
GAGGTTTTCACCGTCATCACCGAAACGCGCGAGACGAAAGGGCCTCGTGATACGCCTATTTTTATAGGTT
AATGTCATGATAATAATGGTTTCTTAGACGTCAGGTGGCACTTTTCGGGGAAATGTGCGCGGAACCCCTA
TTTGTTTATTTTTCTAAATACATTCAAATATGTATCCGCTCATGAGACAATAACCCTGATAAATGCTTCA
ATAATATTGAAAAAGGAAGAGTATGAGTATTCAACATTTCCGTGTCGCCCTTATTCCCTTTTTTGCGGCA
TTTTGCCTTCCTGTTTTTGCTCACCCAGAAACGCTGGTGAAAGTAAAAGATGCTGAAGATCAGTTGGGTG
CACGAGTGGGTTACATCGAACTGGATCTCAACAGCGGTAAGATCCTTGAGAGTTTTCGCCCCGAAGAACG
TTTTCCAATGATGAGCACTTTTAAAGTTCTGCTATGTGGCGCGGTATTATCCCGTATTGACGCCGGGCAA
GAGCAACTCGGTCGCCGCATACACTATTCTCAGAATGACTTGGTTGAGTACTCACCAGTCACAGAAAAGC
ATCTTACGGATGGCATGACAGTAAGAGAATTATGCAGTGCTGCCATAACCATGAGTGATAACACTGCGGC
CAACTTACTTCTGACAACGATCGGAGGACCGAAGGAGCTAACCGCTTTTTTGCACAACATGGGGGATCAT
GTAACTCGCCTTGATCGTTGGGAACCGGAGCTGAATGAAGCCATACCAAACGACGAGCGTGACACCACGA
TGCCTGTAGCAATGGCAACAACGTTGCGCAAACTATTAACTGGCGAACTACTTACTCTAGCTTCCCGGCA
ACAATTAATAGACTGGATGGAGGCGGATAAAGTTGCAGGACCACTTCTGCGCTCGGCCCTTCCGGCTGGC
TGGTTTATTGCTGATAAATCTGGAGCCGGTGAGCGTGGGTCTCGCGGTATCATTGCAGCACTGGGGCCAG
ATGGTAAGCCCTCCCGTATCGTAGTTATCTACACGACGGGGAGTCAGGCAACTATGGATGAACGAAATAG
ACAGATCGCTGAGATAGGTGCCTCACTGATTAAGCATTGGTAACTGTCAGACCAAGTTTACTCATATATA
CTTTAGATTGATTTAAAACTTCATTTTTAATTTAAAAGGATCTAGGTGAAGATCCTTTTTGATAATCTCA
TGACCAAAATCCCTTAACGTGAGTTTTCGTTCCACTGAGCGTCAGACCCCGTAGAAAAGATCAAAGGATC
TTCTTGAGATCCTTTTTTTCTGCGCGTAATCTGCTGCTTGCAAACAAAAAAACCACCGCTACCAGCGGTG
GTTTGTTTGCCGGATCAAGAGCTACCAACTCTTTTTCCGAAGGTAACTGGCTTCAGCAGAGCGCAGATAC
CAAATACTGTTCTTCTAGTGTAGCCGTAGTTAGGCCACCACTTCAAGAACTCTGTAGCACCGCCTACATA
CCTCGCTCTGCTAATCCTGTTACCAGTGGCTGCTGCCAGTGGCGATAAGTCGTGTCTTACCGGGTTGGAC
TCAAGACGATAGTTACCGGATAAGGCGCAGCGGTCGGGCTGAACGGGGGGTTCGTGCACACAGCCCAGCT
TGGAGCGAACGACCTACACCGAACTGAGATACCTACAGCGTGAGCTATGAGAAAGCGCCACGCTTCCCGA
AGGGAGAAAGGCGGACAGGTATCCGGTAAGCGGCAGGGTCGGAACAGGAGAGCGCACGAGGGAGCTTCCA
GGGGGAAACGCCTGGTATCTTTATAGTCCTGTCGGGTTTCGCCACCTCTGACTTGAGCGTCGATTTTTGT
GATGCTCGTCAGGGGGGCGGAGCCTATGGAAAAACGCCAGCAACGCGGCCTTTTTACGGTTCCTGGCCTT
TTGCTGGCCTTTTGCTCAC
Features (pLannotate 1.2.2; 19 found; start..end, strand, type, name):
     16..43      +  repeat_region  AAV2 ITR (fragment): inverted terminal repeat of adeno-associated virus serotype 2 inverted
     72..99      +  repeat_region  AAV2 ITR (fragment): inverted terminal repeat of adeno-associated virus serotype 2 inverted
    173..618     +  promoter       hSyn promoter: human synapsin I promoter; confers neuron-specific expression (Kügler et al., 2003)
    626..650     -  intron         β-globin intron (fragment): internally truncated intron from human β-globin
    672..1391    +  CDS            EGFP: the original enhanced GFP (Yang et al., 1996) mammalian codon-optimized
   1520..1982    +  misc_feature   IRES: internal ribosome entry site (IRES) of the encephalomyocarditis virus (EMCV)
   1984..2004    +  misc_feature   MCS (fragment): multiple cloning site
   2023..2442    +  CDS            SNCA (sequence partly withheld): SYUA_HUMAN - Also known as NACP, PARK1. Experimental evidence at protein level: Swiss-Prot protein existence level 1. Neuronal protein that plays several roles in synaptic activity such as regulation of synaptic vesicle trafficking and subsequent neurotransmitter release. Participates as a monomer in synaptic vesicle exocytosis by enhancing vesicle priming, fusion and dilation of exocytotic fusion pores (PubMed:28288128, PubMed:30404828). Mechanistically, acts by increasing local Ca(2+) release from microdomains which is essential for the enhancement of ATP-induced exocytosis (PubMed:30404828)
   2452..2476    +  misc_feature   MCS (fragment): pBluescript multiple cloning site
   2476..3064    +  misc_feature   WPRE: woodchuck hepatitis virus posttranscriptional regulatory element
   3096..3572    +  polyA_signal   hGH poly(A) signal: human growth hormone polyadenylation signal
   3612..3752    +  repeat_region  AAV2 ITR: inverted terminal repeat of adeno-associated virus serotype 2 inverted
   3757..3808    -  misc_feature   bom (fragment): basis of mobility region from pBR322
   3827..4282    +  rep_origin     f1 ori (sequence partly withheld): f1 bacteriophage origin of replication; arrow indicates direction of (+) strand synthesis
   4283..4332    -  misc_feature   bom (fragment): basis of mobility region from pBR322
   4434..4469    -  CDS            rop (fragment): Rop protein, which maintains plasmids at low copy number; rop
   4564..4668    +  promoter       AmpR promoter: bla
   4669..5529    +  CDS            AmpR: β-lactamase; bla; confers resistance to ampicillin, carbenicillin, and related antibiotics
   5700..6288    +  rep_origin     ori: high-copy-number ColE1/pMB1/pBR322/pUC origin of replication
