[The description below was written by a language model from this plasmid's Addgene catalogue record and pLannotate feature annotations shown in this document.]
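Description:
pAAV-hSyn-GFP-IRES-hSNCA (S129A) is an adeno-associated virus transfer plasmid built on the pAAV-hSyn-EGFP backbone, designed to co-express a fluorescent marker and a mutant human α-synuclein in neurons. The expression cassette sits between AAV2 inverted terminal repeats, which direct replication and packaging of the intervening DNA into AAV particles when helper functions are supplied. In the sequenced record the right-hand ITR is annotated in full, whereas the left-hand one is detected only as short fragments, which may reflect the difficulty of sequencing through or annotating these structured repeats. The bacterial portion carries a ColE1/pUC-type origin, an f1 phage origin and an ampicillin resistance gene (β-lactamase) under its own promoter. The catalogue lists the plasmid as low copy and grown in a recombination-deficient stable strain, consistent with the usual precautions for ITR-containing plasmids.

Transcription is driven by the human synapsin I promoter, which restricts expression to neurons. The single bicistronic transcript encodes EGFP first, followed by an encephalomyocarditis virus IRES that permits cap-independent translation of the downstream human SNCA coding sequence, inserted between SalI and NheI sites. Transduced cells are therefore marked by untagged GFP while producing untagged α-synuclein as a separate protein. The SNCA insert carries a Ser129-to-Ala substitution, which removes a well-known phosphorylation site of α-synuclein and so yields a non-phosphorylatable variant at that position. A WPRE downstream of the coding regions enhances transcript stability and expression, and a human growth hormone polyadenylation signal terminates the message. The construct is intended for neuronal AAV delivery of the mutant protein, and the associated study concerns postsynaptic synuclein function in endocannabinoid signalling.
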