Addgene plasmid #185718: pAAV-hSyn-GFP-IRES-hSNCA (S129A)
Purpose: AAV expression of GFP and human α-Synuclein with S129A mutation from hSyn promoter
Depositing lab: Jun Ding. Depositing organization: Stanford University. Publication: Postsynaptic synucleins mediate endocannabinoid signaling. Albarran E, Sun Y, Liu Y, Raju K, Dong A, Li Y, Wang S, Sudhof TC, Ding JB. Nat Neurosci. 2023 Jun;26(6):997-1007. doi: 10.1038/s41593-023-01345-0. Epub 2023 May 29. PubMed 37248337.
Backbone
  Vector backbone: pAAV-hSyn-EGFP
  Backbone size w/o insert (bp): 4874
  Total vector size (bp): 6359
  Vector type: AAV
Growth in bacteria
  Bacterial resistance: Ampicillin, 100 μg/mL
  Growth temperature: 30°C
  Growth strain: NEB Stable
  Copy number: Low Copy
Gene/Insert
  Gene/Insert name: synuclein, alpha (alt name: SNCA)
  Species: H. sapiens (human)
  Insert size (bp): 423
  Mutation: Changed Ser 129 to Ala
  GenBank ID: NM_000345
  Entrez Gene: SNCA (a.k.a. NACP, PARK1, PARK4, PD1)
  Promoter: hSyn
  Cloning method: Restriction Enzyme; 5′ cloning site SalI (not destroyed); 3′ cloning site NheI (not destroyed)
  Sequencing primers: 5′ EGFP-C; 3′ WPRE-R
Resource information
  A portion of this plasmid was derived from a plasmid made by: Thomas C. Südhof, Stanford
Terms and licenses: Academic/Nonprofit Terms; Industry Terms: Not Available to Industry
Depositor comments: Please visit https://www.biorxiv.org/content/10.1101/2021.10.04.462870v1 for bioRxiv preprint.
How to cite: pAAV-hSyn-GFP-IRES-hSNCA (S129A) was a gift from Jun Ding (Addgene plasmid # 185718 ; http://n2t.net/addgene:185718 ; RRID:Addgene_185718)
